Addgene plasmid #69909: pcDNA3.1(+) ZKSCAN1 MCS-WT Split GFP + Sense IRES
Purpose: Expresses a GFP circular RNA containing the sense EMCV IRES in mammalian cells
Depositing lab: Jeremy Wilusz. Depositing organization: University of Pennsylvania. Publication: Combinatorial control of Drosophila circular RNA expression by intronic repeats, hnRNPs, and SR proteins. Kramer MC, Liang D, Tatomer DC, Gold B, March ZM, Cherry S, Wilusz JE. Genes Dev. 2015 Oct 8. 10.1101/gad.270421.115 PubMed 26450910.
Backbone
  Vector backbone: pcDNA3.1(+)
  Backbone manufacturer: Life Technologies
  Backbone size w/o insert (bp): 5428
  Total vector size (bp): 8012
  Vector type: Mammalian Expression
Growth in bacteria
  Bacterial resistance: Ampicillin, 100 μg/mL
  Growth temperature: 37°C
  Growth strain: Top10
  Copy number: Unknown
Gene/Insert
  Gene/Insert name: ZKSCAN1, GFP
  Species: H. sapiens (human)
  Entrez Gene: ZKSCAN1 (a.k.a. KOX18, PHZ-37, ZNF139, ZNF36, ZSCAN33)
  Promoter: CMV
  Cloning method: Restriction Enzyme; 5′ cloning site EcoRI (not destroyed); 3′ cloning site NotI (not destroyed)
  Sequencing primers: 5′ CGCAAATGGGCGGTAGGCGTG
Terms and licenses: Academic/Nonprofit Terms; Industry Terms: Not Available to Industry
How to cite: pcDNA3.1(+) ZKSCAN1 MCS-WT Split GFP + Sense IRES was a gift from Jeremy Wilusz (Addgene plasmid # 69909 ; http://n2t.net/addgene:69909 ; RRID:Addgene_69909)
