[The description below was written by a language model from this plasmid's Addgene catalogue record and pLannotate feature annotations shown in this document.]
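Description:
pcDNA3.1(+) ZKSCAN1 MCS-WT Split GFP + Sense IRES is a mammalian expression plasmid of about 8 kb, built on the pcDNA3.1(+) backbone and designed to produce a GFP-encoding circular RNA in transfected cells. It replicates in E. coli from a high-copy ColE1/pUC-type origin and is selected with ampicillin through the AmpR (β-lactamase) cassette. An f1 origin is also present. For mammalian selection, an SV40 early promoter drives a neomycin phosphotransferase gene followed by an SV40 polyadenylation signal.

The insert sits between the EcoRI and NotI sites, downstream of the CMV enhancer/promoter and a T7 promoter, and upstream of the bGH polyadenylation signal. It combines human ZKSCAN1 sequence with a split GFP reporter. In the feature table, a short GFP fragment is followed by the EMCV IRES in sense orientation and then by a larger GFP fragment. Flanking this block are matching hits on opposite strands, auto-labelled as C9orf85 fragments. These are probably inverted repeat elements in the ZKSCAN1 intronic sequence rather than real coding regions, although the record does not describe them. The C14orf178, GFP11x7, HIV-1 LTR, ble and lacI fragment calls also look like incidental matches.

The permuted GFP order suggests that a complete open reading frame forms only when backsplicing joins the ends of the exon into a circle. The IRES could then drive cap-independent translation, so that fluorescence reports a translatable circular RNA. The record states only that the plasmid expresses a GFP circular RNA containing the sense EMCV IRES. The associated study concerns the control of circular RNA expression by intronic repeats, hnRNPs and SR proteins.
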