Features (pLannotate 1.2.2; 26 found; start..end, strand, type, name):
     28..80      -  misc_feature   bom (fragment): basis of mobility region from pBR322
    235..614     +  enhancer       CMV enhancer: human cytomegalovirus immediate early enhancer
    615..818     +  promoter       CMV promoter: human cytomegalovirus (CMV) immediate early promoter
    814..847     +  LTR            5' LTR (truncated) (fragment): truncated 5' long terminal repeat (LTR) from HIV-1
    863..881     +  promoter       T7 promoter: promoter for bacteriophage T7 RNA polymerase
   1034..1231    +  CDS            C9orf85 (fragment): CI085_HUMAN - Experimental evidence at protein level: Swiss-Prot protein existence level 1. From Homo sapiens (Human).
   1369..1602    +  CDS            aceGFP-h (fragment): aceGFP-h is a basic (constitutively fluorescent) long stokes shift fluorescent protein published in 2003, derived from Aequorea coerulescens.
   1767..2229    +  misc_feature   IRES: internal ribosome entry site (IRES) of the encephalomyocarditis virus (EMCV)
   2246..2764    +  CDS            AcGFP1 (fragment): AcGFP1 is a basic (constitutively fluorescent) green fluorescent protein, derived from Aequorea coerulescens.
   2915..2998    -  CDS            C14orf178 (fragment): CN178_HUMAN - Experimental evidence at transcript level: Swiss-Prot protein existence level 2. From Homo sapiens (Human).
   3094..3110    -  CDS            GFP11x7 (fragment): seven tandem copies of the 11th β-strand of superfolder GFP each GFP11 associates with GFP(1-10), consisting of the first 10 β-strands, to reconstitute fluorescent GFP (Kamiyama et al., 2016)
   3155..3349    -  CDS            C9orf85 (fragment): CI085_HUMAN - Experimental evidence at protein level: Swiss-Prot protein existence level 1. From Homo sapiens (Human).
   3611..3835    +  polyA_signal   bGH poly(A) signal: bovine growth hormone polyadenylation signal
   3839..3860    +  promoter       SV40 promoter (fragment): SV40 enhancer and early promoter
   3881..4309    +  rep_origin     f1 ori (sequence partly withheld): f1 bacteriophage origin of replication; arrow indicates direction of (+) strand synthesis
   4323..4652    +  promoter       SV40 promoter: SV40 enhancer and early promoter
   4719..5510    +  CDS            neo: KKA2_KLEPN - Also known as kan, nptII. Experimental evidence at protein level: Swiss-Prot protein existence level 1. Resistance to kanamycin, neomycin, paromomycin, ribostamycin, butirosin and gentamicin B. From Klebsiella pneumoniae.
   5534..5692    +  CDS            ble (fragment): BLE_KLEPN - Experimental evidence at protein level: Swiss-Prot protein existence level 1. Binding protein with a strong affinity to the bleomycin family of antibiotics. Binds to CL990; an antimitotic-antibiotic compound. From Klebsiella pneumoniae.
   5687..5808    +  polyA_signal   SV40 poly(A) signal: SV40 polyadenylation signal
   5881..5897    -  protein_bind   lac operator: The lac repressor binds to the lac operator to inhibit transcription in E. coli. This inhibition can be relieved by adding lactose or isopropyl-β-D-thiogalactopyranoside (IPTG). lac repressor encoded by lacI
   5905..5935    -  promoter       lac promoter: promoter for the E. coli lac operon
   5950..5971    -  protein_bind   CAP binding site: CAP binding activates transcription in the presence of cAMP. E. coli catabolite activator protein
   5984..6076    -  CDS            lacI (fragment): lac repressor; lacI; The lac repressor binds to the lac operator to inhibit transcription in E. coli. This inhibition can be relieved by adding lactose or isopropyl-β-D-thiogalactopyranoside (IPTG).
   6259..6844    -  rep_origin     ori: high-copy-number ColE1/pMB1/pBR322/pUC origin of replication
   7015..7875    -  CDS            AmpR: β-lactamase; bla; confers resistance to ampicillin, carbenicillin, and related antibiotics
   7876..7980    -  promoter       AmpR promoter: bla
>Addgene plasmid #69909 | pcDNA3.1(+) ZKSCAN1 MCS-WT Split GFP + Sense IRES | depositor full sequence | sequence record 127204 | pcDNA3.1(+) ZKSCAN1 MCS-WT Split GFP + Sense IRES sequence 8011 bps
GACGGATCGGGAGATCTCCCGATCCCCTATGGTGCACTCTCAGTACAATCTGCTCTGATGCCGCATAGTT
AAGCCAGTATCTGCTCCCTGCTTGTGTGTTGGAGGTCGCTGAGTAGTGCGCGAGCAAAATTTAAGCTACA
ACAAGGCAAGGCTTGACCGACAATTGCATGAAGAATCTGCTTAGGGTTAGGCGTTTTGCGCTGCTTCGCG
ATGTACGGGCCAGATATACGCGTTGACATTGATTATTGACTAGTTATTAATAGTAATCAATTACGGGGTC
ATTAGTTCATAGCCCATATATGGAGTTCCGCGTTACATAACTTACGGTAAATGGCCCGCCTGGCTGACCG
CCCAACGACCCCCGCCCATTGACGTCAATAATGACGTATGTTCCCATAGTAACGCCAATAGGGACTTTCC
ATTGACGTCAATGGGTGGAGTATTTACGGTAAACTGCCCACTTGGCAGTACATCAAGTGTATCATATGCC
AAGTACGCCCCCTATTGACGTCAATGACGGTAAATGGCCCGCCTGGCATTATGCCCAGTACATGACCTTA
TGGGACTTTCCTACTTGGCAGTACATCTACGTATTAGTCATCGCTATTACCATGGTGATGCGGTTTTGGC
AGTACATCAATGGGCGTGGATAGCGGTTTGACTCACGGGGATTTCCAAGTCTCCACCCCATTGACGTCAA
TGGGAGTTTGTTTTGGCACCAAAATCAACGGGACTTTCCAAAATGTCGTAACAACTCCGCCCCATTGACG
CAAATGGGCGGTAGGCGTGTACGGTGGGAGGTCTATATAAGCAGAGCTCTCTGGCTAACTAGAGAACCCA
CTGCTTACTGGCTTATCGAAATTAATACGACTCACTATAGGGAGACCCAAGCTGGCTAGCGTTTAAACTT
AAGCTTGGTACCGAGCTCGGATCCACTAGTCCAGTGTGGTGGAATTCAGTGACAGTGGAGATTGTACAGT
TTTTTCCTCGATTTGTCAGGATTTTTTTTTTTTGACGGAGTTTAACTTCTTGTCTCCCAGGTAGGAAGTG
CAGTGGCGTAATCTCGGCTCACTACAACCTCCACCTCCTGGGTTCAAGCGTTTCTCCTGCCTCAGCTTTC
CGAGTAGCTGGGATTACAGGCGCCTGCCACCATGCCCTGCTGACTTTTGTATTTTTAGTAGAGACGGGGT
TTCACCATGTTGGCCAGGCTGGTCTTGAACTCCTGACCGCAGGCGATTGGCCTGCCTCGGCCTCCCAAAG
TGCTGAGATTACAGGCGTGAGCCACCACCCCCGGCCTCAGGAGCGTTCTGATAGTGCCTCGATGTGCTGC
CTCCTATAAAGTGTTAGCAGCACAGATCACTTTTTGTAAAGGTACGTACTAATGACTTTTTTTTTATACT
TCAGGATGGCAGCGTGCAGCTGGCCGACCACTACCAGCAGAATACCCCCATCGGCGATGGCCCTGTGCTG
CTGCCCGATAACCACTACCTGTCCACCCAGAGCGCCCTGTCCAAGGACCCCAACGAGAAGCGCGATCACA
TGATCTACTTCGGCTTCGTGACCGCCGCCGGCATCACCCACGGCATGGACGAGCTGTACAAGTGAATCGA
TACCGGTTTAATTAACACGTGGGTAACCGTTCCGAGTCGTTAACGCCCCTCTCCCTCCCCCCCCCCTAAC
GTTACTGGCCGAAGCCGCTTGGAATAAGGCCGGTGTGCGTTTGTCTATATGTTATTTTCCACCATATTGC
CGTCTTTTGGCAATGTGAGGGCCCGGAAACCTGGCCCTGTCTTCTTGACGAGCATTCCTAGGGGTCTTTC
CCCTCTCGCCAAAGGAATGCAAGGTCTGTTGAATGTCGTGAAGGAAGCAGTTCCTCTGGAAGCTTCTTGA
AGACAAACAACGTCTGTAGCGACCCTTTGCAGGCAGCGGAACCCCCCACCTGGCGACAGGTGCCTCTGCG
GCCAAAAGCCACGTGTATAAGATACACCTGCAAAGGCGGCACAACCCCAGTGCCACGTTGTGAGTTGGAT
AGTTGTGGAAAGAGTCAAATGGCTCTCCTCAAGCGTATTCAACAAGGGGCTGAAGGATGCCCAGAAGGTA
CCCCATTGTATGGGATCTGATCTGGGGCCTCGGTGCACATGCTTTACATGTGTTTAGTCGAGGTTAAAAA
AACGTCTAGGCCCCCCGAACCACGGGGACGTGGTTTTCCTTTGAAAAACACGATGATAATATGGCGTTAA
CCACCATGGCCAGCAAGGGCGCCGAGCTGTTCACCGGCATCGTGCCCATCCTGATCGAGCTGAATGGCGA
TGTGAATGGCCACAAGTTCAGCGTGAGCGGCGAGGGCGAGGGCGATGCCACCTACGGCAAGCTGACCCTG
AAGTTCATCTGCACCACCGGCAAGCTGCCTGTGCCCTGGCCCACCCTGGTGACCACCCTGAGCTACGGCG
TGCAGTGCTTCTCACGCTACCCCGATCACATGAAGCAGCACGACTTCTTCAAGAGCGCCATGCCTGAGGG
CTACATCCAGGAGCGCACCATCTTCTTCGAGGATGACGGCAACTACAAGTCGCGCGCCGAGGTGAAGTTC
GAGGGCGATACCCTGGTGAATCGCATCGAGCTGACCGGCACCGATTTCAAGGAGGATGGCAACATCCTGG
GCAATAAGATGGAGTACAACTACAACGCCCACAATGTGTACATCATGACCGACAAGGCCAAGAATGGCAT
CAAGGTGAACTTCAAGATCCGCCACAACATCGAGGTAAGAAGCAAGGTTTCATTTAGGGGAAGGGAAATG
ATTCAGGACGAGAGTCTTTGTGCTGCTGAGTGCCTGTGATGAAGAAGCATGTTAGTCCTGGGCAACGTAG
CGAGACCCCATCTCTACAAAAAATAGAAAAATTAGCCAGGTATAGTGGCGCACACCTGTGATTCCAGCTA
CGCAGGAGGCTGAGGTGGGAGGATTGCTTGAGCCCAGGAGGTTGAGGCTGCAGTGAGCTGTAATCATGCC
ACTACTCCAACCTGGGCAACACAGCAAGGACCCTGTCTCAAAAGCTACTTACAGAAAAGAATTAGGCTCG
GCACGGTAGCTCACACCTGTAATCCCAGCACTTTGGGAGGCTGAGGCGGGCAGATCACTTGAGGTCAGGA
GTTTGAGACCAGCCTGGCCAACATGGTGAAACCTTGTCTCTACTAAAAATATGAAAATTAGCCAGGCATG
GTGGCACATTCCTGTAATCCCAGCTACTCGGGAGGCTGAGGCAGGAGAATCACTTGAACCCAGGAGGTGG
AGGTTGCAGTAAGCCGAGATCGTACCACTGTGCTCTAGCCTTGGTGACAGAGCGAGACTGTCTTAAAAAA
AAAAAAAAAAAAAAAAGAATTAATTAAAAATTTAAAAAAAAATGAAAAAAAGCTGCATGCTTGTTTTTTG
TTTTTAGTTATTCTACATTGTTGTCATTATTACCAAATATTGGGGAAAATACAACTTACAGACCAATCTC
AGGAGTTAAATGTTACTACGAAGGCAAATGAACTATGCGTAATGAACCTGGTAGGCATTAGCGGCCGCTC
GAGTCTAGAGGGCCCGTTTAAACCCGCTGATCAGCCTCGACTGTGCCTTCTAGTTGCCAGCCATCTGTTG
TTTGCCCCTCCCCCGTGCCTTCCTTGACCCTGGAAGGTGCCACTCCCACTGTCCTTTCCTAATAAAATGA
GGAAATTGCATCGCATTGTCTGAGTAGGTGTCATTCTATTCTGGGGGGTGGGGTGGGGCAGGACAGCAAG
GGGGAGGATTGGGAAGACAATAGCAGGCATGCTGGGGATGCGGTGGGCTCTATGGCTTCTGAGGCGGAAA
GAACCAGCTGGGGCTCTAGGGGGTATCCCC
[124 nt withheld, positions 3881-4004]
C
[91 nt withheld, positions 4006-4096]
A
[49 nt withheld, positions 4098-4146]
CCTTTGACGTTGGAGTCCACGTTCTTT
[37 nt withheld, positions 4174-4210]
ACCCTATCTCGGTCTATTCTTTTGATTTATAAGGGATTTTGCCGATTTCGGCCTATTGGTTAAAAAATGA
GCTGATTTAACAAAAATTTAACGCGAATTAATTCTGTGGAATGTGTGTCAGTTAGGGTGTGGAAAGTCCC
CAGGCTCCCCAGCAGGCAGAAGTATGCAAAGCATGCATCTCAATTAGTCAGCAACCAGGTGTGGAAAGTC
CCCAGGCTCCCCAGCAGGCAGAAGTATGCAAAGCATGCATCTCAATTAGTCAGCAACCATAGTCCCGCCC
CTAACTCCGCCCATCCCGCCCCTAACTCCGCCCAGTTCCGCCCATTCTCCGCCCCATGGCTGACTAATTT
TTTTTATTTATGCAGAGGCCGAGGCCGCCTCTGCCTCTGAGCTATTCCAGAAGTAGTGAGGAGGCTTTTT
TGGAGGCCTAGGCTTTTGCAAAAAGCTCCCGGGAGCTTGTATATCCATTTTCGGATCTGATCAAGAGACA
GGATGAGGATCGTTTCGCATGATTGAACAAGATGGATTGCACGCAGGTTCTCCGGCCGCTTGGGTGGAGA
GGCTATTCGGCTATGACTGGGCACAACAGACAATCGGCTGCTCTGATGCCGCCGTGTTCCGGCTGTCAGC
GCAGGGGCGCCCGGTTCTTTTTGTCAAGACCGACCTGTCCGGTGCCCTGAATGAACTGCAGGACGAGGCA
GCGCGGCTATCGTGGCTGGCCACGACGGGCGTTCCTTGCGCAGCTGTGCTCGACGTTGTCACTGAAGCGG
GAAGGGACTGGCTGCTATTGGGCGAAGTGCCGGGGCAGGATCTCCTGTCATCTCACCTTGCTCCTGCCGA
GAAAGTATCCATCATGGCTGATGCAATGCGGCGGCTGCATACGCTTGATCCGGCTACCTGCCCATTCGAC
CACCAAGCGAAACATCGCATCGAGCGAGCACGTACTCGGATGGAAGCCGGTCTTGTCGATCAGGATGATC
TGGACGAAGAGCATCAGGGGCTCGCGCCAGCCGAACTGTTCGCCAGGCTCAAGGCGCGCATGCCCGACGG
CGAGGATCTCGTCGTGACCCATGGCGATGCCTGCTTGCCGAATATCATGGTGGAAAATGGCCGCTTTTCT
GGATTCATCGACTGTGGCCGGCTGGGTGTGGCGGACCGCTATCAGGACATAGCGTTGGCTACCCGTGATA
TTGCTGAAGAGCTTGGCGGCGAATGGGCTGACCGCTTCCTCGTGCTTTACGGTATCGCCGCTCCCGATTC
GCAGCGCATCGCCTTCTATCGCCTTCTTGACGAGTTCTTCTGAGCGGGACTCTGGGGTTCGAAATGACCG
ACCAAGCGACGCCCAACCTGCCATCACGAGATTTCGATTCCACCGCCGCCTTCTATGAAAGGTTGGGCTT
CGGAATCGTTTTCCGGGACGCCGGCTGGATGATCCTCCAGCGCGGGGATCTCATGCTGGAGTTCTTCGCC
CACCCCAACTTGTTTATTGCAGCTTATAATGGTTACAAATAAAGCAATAGCATCACAAATTTCACAAATA
AAGCATTTTTTTCACTGCATTCTAGTTGTGGTTTGTCCAAACTCATCAATGTATCTTATCATGTCTGTAT
ACCGTCGACCTCTAGCTAGAGCTTGGCGTAATCATGGTCATAGCTGTTTCCTGTGTGAAATTGTTATCCG
CTCACAATTCCACACAACATACGAGCCGGAAGCATAAAGTGTAAAGCCTGGGGTGCCTAATGAGTGAGCT
AACTCACATTAATTGCGTTGCGCTCACTGCCCGCTTTCCAGTCGGGAAACCTGTCGTGCCAGCTGCATTA
ATGAATCGGCCAACGCGCGGGGAGAGGCGGTTTGCGTATTGGGCGCTCTTCCGCTTCCTCGCTCACTGAC
TCGCTGCGCTCGGTCGTTCGGCTGCGGCGAGCGGTATCAGCTCACTCAAAGGCGGTAATACGGTTATCCA
CAGAATCAGGGGATAACGCAGGAAAGAACATGTGAGCAAAAGGCCAGCAAAAGGCCAGGAACCGTAAAAA
GGCCGCGTTGCTGGCGTTTTTCCATAGGCTCCGCCCCCCTGACGAGCATCACAAAAATCGACGCTCAAGT
CAGAGGTGGCGAAACCCGACAGGACTATAAAGATACCAGGCGTTTCCCCCTGGAAGCTCCCTCGTGCGCT
CTCCTGTTCCGACCCTGCCGCTTACCGGATACCTGTCCGCCTTTCTCCCTTCGGGAAGCGTGGCGCTTTC
TCATAGCTCACGCTGTAGGTATCTCAGTTCGGTGTAGGTCGTTCGCTCCAAGCTGGGCTGTGTGCACGAA
CCCCCCGTTCAGCCCGACCGCTGCGCCTTATCCGGTAACTATCGTCTTGAGTCCAACCCGGTAAGACACG
ACTTATCGCCACTGGCAGCAGCCACTGGTAACAGGATTAGCAGAGCGAGGTATGTAGGCGGTGCTACAGA
GTTCTTGAAGTGGTGGCCTAACTACGGCTACACTAGAAGAACAGTATTTGGTATCTGCGCTCTGCTGAAG
CCAGTTACCTTCGGAAAAAGAGTTGGTAGCTCTTGATCCGGCAAACAAACCACCGCTGGTAGCGGTTTTT
TTGTTTGCAAGCAGCAGATTACGCGCAGAAAAAAAGGATCTCAAGAAGATCCTTTGATCTTTTCTACGGG
GTCTGACGCTCAGTGGAACGAAAACTCACGTTAAGGGATTTTGGTCATGAGATTATCAAAAAGGATCTTC
ACCTAGATCCTTTTAAATTAAAAATGAAGTTTTAAATCAATCTAAAGTATATATGAGTAAACTTGGTCTG
ACAGTTACCAATGCTTAATCAGTGAGGCACCTATCTCAGCGATCTGTCTATTTCGTTCATCCATAGTTGC
CTGACTCCCCGTCGTGTAGATAACTACGATACGGGAGGGCTTACCATCTGGCCCCAGTGCTGCAATGATA
CCGCGAGACCCACGCTCACCGGCTCCAGATTTATCAGCAATAAACCAGCCAGCCGGAAGGGCCGAGCGCA
GAAGTGGTCCTGCAACTTTATCCGCCTCCATCCAGTCTATTAATTGTTGCCGGGAAGCTAGAGTAAGTAG
TTCGCCAGTTAATAGTTTGCGCAACGTTGTTGCCATTGCTACAGGCATCGTGGTGTCACGCTCGTCGTTT
GGTATGGCTTCATTCAGCTCCGGTTCCCAACGATCAAGGCGAGTTACATGATCCCCCATGTTGTGCAAAA
AAGCGGTTAGCTCCTTCGGTCCTCCGATCGTTGTCAGAAGTAAGTTGGCCGCAGTGTTATCACTCATGGT
TATGGCAGCACTGCATAATTCTCTTACTGTCATGCCATCCGTAAGATGCTTTTCTGTGACTGGTGAGTAC
TCAACCAAGTCATTCTGAGAATAGTGTATGCGGCGACCGAGTTGCTCTTGCCCGGCGTCAATACGGGATA
ATACCGCGCCACATAGCAGAACTTTAAAAGTGCTCATCATTGGAAAACGTTCTTCGGGGCGAAAACTCTC
AAGGATCTTACCGCTGTTGAGATCCAGTTCGATGTAACCCACTCGTGCACCCAACTGATCTTCAGCATCT
TTTACTTTCACCAGCGTTTCTGGGTGAGCAAAAACAGGAAGGCAAAATGCCGCAAAAAAGGGAATAAGGG
CGACACGGAAATGTTGAATACTCATACTCTTCCTTTTTCAATATTATTGAAGCATTTATCAGGGTTATTG
TCTCATGAGCGGATACATATTTGAATGTATTTAGAAAAATAAACAAATAGGGGTTCCGCGCACATTTCCC
CGAAAAGTGCCACCTGACGTC
