>Addgene plasmid #69909 | pcDNA3.1(+) ZKSCAN1 MCS-WT Split GFP + Sense IRES | addgene partial sequence | sequence record 127203 | CMV-F 5'-CGCAAATGGGCGGTAGGCGTG-3'
ACTAGAGAACCCACTGCTTACTGGCTTATCGAAATTAATACGACTCACTATAGGGAGACCCAAGCTGGCT
AGCGTTTAAACTTAAGCTTGGTACCGAGCTCGGATCCACTAGTCCAGTGTGGTGGAATTCAGTGACAGTG
GAGATTGTACAGTTTTTTCCTCGATTTGTCAGGATTTTTTTTTTTTGACGGAGTTTAACTTCTTGTCTCC
CAGGTAGGAAGTGCAGTGGCGTAATCTCGGCTCACTACAACCTCCACCTCCTGGGTTCAAGCGTTTCTCC
TGCCTCAGCTTTCCGAGTAGCTGGGATTACAGGCGCCTGCCACCATGCCCTGCTGACTTTTGTATTTTTA
GTAGAGACGGGGTTTCACCATGTTGGCCAGGCTGGTCTTGAACTCCTGACCGCAGGCGATTGGCCTGCCT
CGGCCTCCCAAAGTGCTGAGATTACAGGCGTGAGCCACCACCCCCGGCCTCAGGAGCGTTCTGATAGTGC
CTCGATGTGCTGCCTCCTATAAAGTGTTAGCAGCACAGATCACTTTTTGTAAAGGTACGTACTAATGACT
TTTTTTTTATACTTCAGGATGGCAGCGTGCAGCTGGCCGACCACTACCAGCAGAATACCCCCATCGGCGA
TGGCCCTGTGCTGCTGCCCGATAACCACTACCTGTCCACCCAGAGCGCC
