>Addgene plasmid #69909 | pcDNA3.1(+) ZKSCAN1 MCS-WT Split GFP + Sense IRES | addgene partial sequence | sequence record 127790 | ZKSCAN1-R 5'-gacagggtccttgctgtgtt-3'
ACCTCCTGGGCTCAAGCAATCCTCCCACCTCAGCCTCCTGCGTAGCTGGAATCACAGGTGTGCGCCACTA
TACCTGGCTAATTTTTCTATTTTTTGTAGAGATGGGGTCTCGCTACGTTGCCCAGGACTAACATGCTTCT
TCATCACAGGCACTCAGCAGCACAAAGACTCTCGTCCTGAATCATTTCCCTTCCCCTAAATGAAACCTTG
CTTCTTACCTCGATGTTGTGGCGGATCTTGAAGTTCACCTTGATGCCATTCTTGGCCTTGTCGGTCATGA
TGTACACATTGTGGGCGTTGTAGTTGTACTCCATCTTATTGCCCAGGATGTTGCCATCCTCCTTGAAATC
GGTGCCGGTCAGCTCGATGCGATTCACCAGGGTATCGCCCTCGAACTTCACCTCGGCGCGCGACTTGTAG
TTGCCGTCATCCTCGAAGAAGATGGTGCGCTCCTGGATGTAGCCCTCAGGCATGGCGCTCTTGAAGAAGT
CGTGCTGCTTCATGTGATCGGGGTAGCGTGAGAAGCACTGCACGCCGTAGCTCAGGGTGGTCACCAGGGT
GGGCCAGGGCACAGGCAGCTTGCCGGTGGTGCAGATGAACTTCAGGGTCAGCTTGCCGTAGGTGGCATCG
CCCTCGCCCTCGCCGCTCACGCTGAACTTGTGGCCATTCACATCGCCATTCAGCTCGATCAGGATGGGCA
CGATGCCGGTGAACAGCTCGGCGCCCTTGCTGGCCATGGTGGTTAACGCCATATTATCATCGTGTT
